Addgene plasmid #83816: RSV/mGATA3 (sense)
Purpose: Mammalian expression of mouse GATA3
Depositing lab: Douglas Engel. Depositing organization: Northwestern University. Publication: Murine and human T-lymphocyte GATA-3 factors mediate transcription through a cis-regulatory element within the human T-cell receptor delta gene enhancer. Ko LJ, Yamamoto M, Leonard MW, George KM, Ting P, Engel JD. Mol Cell Biol. 1991 May . 11(5):2778-84. PubMed 2017177.
Backbone
  Vector backbone: RSV-CAT
  Backbone manufacturer: Gorman, et al. 1982
  Modifications to backbone: CAT was removed
  Vector type: Mammalian Expression
Growth in bacteria
  Bacterial resistance: Ampicillin, 100 μg/mL
  Growth temperature: 37°C
  Growth strain: DH5alpha
  Copy number: Unknown
Gene/Insert
  Gene/Insert name: GATA3
  Species: M. musculus (mouse)
  Entrez Gene: Gata3 (a.k.a. Gata-3, jal)
  Promoter: RSV
  Cloning method: Restriction Enzyme; 5′ cloning site HindIII (not destroyed); 3′ cloning site HindIII (not destroyed)
  Sequencing primers: 5′ pREP-F (GCTCGATACAATAAACGCC); 3′ SV40pA-R
Terms and licenses: Academic/Nonprofit Terms; Industry Terms: Not Available to Industry
How to cite: RSV/mGATA3 (sense) was a gift from Douglas Engel (Addgene plasmid # 83816 ; http://n2t.net/addgene:83816 ; RRID:Addgene_83816)
