[The description below was written by a language model from this plasmid's Addgene catalogue record.]
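Description:
RSV/mGATA3 (sense) is a mammalian expression plasmid that drives production of mouse GATA3, the zinc-finger transcription factor encoded by the Gata3 gene and best known for its role in T-lymphocyte gene regulation. It is built on the classic RSV-CAT reporter vector, from which the chloramphenicol acetyltransferase (CAT) coding region was removed and replaced by the mouse GATA3 insert. Expression is controlled by the RSV promoter, the Rous sarcoma virus long terminal repeat, which provides strong constitutive transcription in a wide range of transfected vertebrate cells. The insert was introduced by restriction cloning into a HindIII site, and that site is retained at both ends. Because a single-enzyme cloning strategy allows insertion in either direction, the "sense" designation indicates that this clone carries the cDNA in the orientation that yields the coding transcript. The use of an SV40 polyadenylation-region primer for sequencing from the 3′ side suggests that an SV40 polyA signal lies downstream of the insert, as in the parental vector, although no feature table is available to confirm this.

The plasmid is propagated in E. coli under ampicillin selection. The record lists the copy number as unknown, does not name the origin of replication, and does not mention any mammalian selection marker, epitope tag or reporter. It is therefore best suited to transient transfection. Consistent with its stated purpose and associated study, it typically serves as an effector plasmid supplying GATA3 in co-transfection assays that test transactivation through GATA-binding cis-regulatory elements, such as one within the human T-cell receptor delta gene enhancer.
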