>Addgene plasmid #83816 | RSV/mGATA3 (sense) | addgene partial sequence | sequence record 161343 | MoCloF 5'-agcgaggaagcggaagagcg-3'
TCTGTGCGGTATTTCACACCGCATATGGTGCACTCTCAGTACAATCTGCTCTGATGCCGCATAGTTAAGC
CAGTATCTGCTCCCTGCTTGTGTGTTGGAGGTCGCTGAGTAGTGCGCGAGCAAAATTTAAGCTACAACAA
GGCAAGGCTTGACCGACAATTGCATGAAGAATCTGCTTAGGGTTAGGCGTTTTGCGCTGCTTCGCGATGT
ACGGGCCAGATATACGCGTATCTGAGGGGACTAGGGTGTGTTTAGGCGAAAAGCGGGGCTTCGGTTGTAC
GCGGTTAGGAGTCCCCTCAGGATATAGTAGTTTCGCTTTTGCATAGGGAGGGGGAAATGTAGTCTTATGC
AATACTCTTGTAGTCTTGCAACATGGTAACGATGAGTTAGCAACATGCCTTACAAGGAGAGAAAAAGCAC
CGTGCATGCCGATTGGTGGAAGTAAGGTGGTACGATCGTGCCTTATTAGGAAGGCAACAGACGGGTCTGA
CATGGATTGGACGAACCACTGAATTCCGCATTGCAGAGATATTGTATTTAAGTGCCTAGCTCGATACAAT
AAACGCCATTTGACCATTCACCACATTGGTGTGCACCTCCAAGCTAATTCCAACTATCCCGCAAAGATTT
TTCTTTCCTCCCTAAACCCTCCTTTTTGCTCTCCTTTTCTATACCCTTAACTGCAAACAAACCATTAAAC
GACCCCTCTCCTGGGCCTCCGACGGCAGGAGTCCGCGGACCTCCCAGGCCGACAGCCCTCCCTCTACCCG
CGAGGGTTCCGGGCCGGGCGAGAGGGCGCGAGCACAGCCGAGGACATGGAGGTGACTGCGGACCAGCCGC
GCTGGGTGAGCCACCATCACCCCGCGGTCCTCAACGGTCAGCACCCAGACACGCACCACCCGGGCCTCGG
CCATTCGTACATGGAAGCTCAGTATCCGCTGACGGAAGAGGTGGACGTACTTTTTAACATCGA
