>Addgene plasmid #83816 | RSV/mGATA3 (sense) | addgene partial sequence | sequence record 161344 | SV40-splice-R2 5'-CACAAACAATTAGAATCAGTAG-3'
AAATTTTATATTTACCTTAGAGCTTTAAATCTCTGTAGGTAGTTTGTCCAATTATGTCACACCACAGAAG
TAAGGTTCCTTCACAAAGATCAATTCCTTCTTTCTTTTTTTTTTTTTTAAATGCATCAAACAACTGAAGG
GAAACAAAACTGACAGTGTGCCCATTTGGACATCAGACTTAGTGGTTTCTTCTGTATCTCCATACTTTAA
TCCCCCTATATTCCTTAAAACTCTTGGCGTCCTTCATGCCTTTCTTACAGCTATCCAGGTACAATAAAGT
CTTCCTCAAATGTACAGTATTTCTTACAATATAAGTTATATGCAATGTTCAGCAATATTTTTTTCACAGC
ACTAGAGACCCTGTTAAATAGGGAATATGAGTCTGAATGGCTTATTCACAAATGGGATCCGGATTCAGTG
GTTGGAATGCAGACACCACCTCGAGCTCCTTTGAAAAAAGAAGCAAACATTTTGCTTTCTGCCTTCAAAA
ACACAGATCTGTCGCTTTCGGGCTTCATGATACTGCTCCTGCGAAAAACGCAAGTAGAAGGGGTCGGAGG
AACTCTTCGCACACTTGGAGACTCCTCACGCATGTGGAGCAGGGCTCTGCCTCTCTAACCCATGGCGGTG
ACCATGCTGGAAGGGTGGTGAGGTCCGAAGGAGAGGCCGGAGGGCGGATGCATGGGCGTCGGTGTGGTCA
GCATGTGGCTGGAGTGGCTGAAGGGAGAGATGTGGCTCAGGGATGACATGTGTCTGGAGAGAGCGGCCGG
GTTGAAGGAGCTGCTCTTGGGGAAGTCCTCCAGCGCGTCATGCACCTTTTTGCACTTTTTCGATTTGCTA
GACATCTTCCGGTTTCGGGTCTGGATGCCTTCTTTCTTCATAGTCAGGGGTCTGTTAATATTATGAAGCT
TGTAGTACAGCCCACAGGCATTGCAGACCGGGTCCCCATTAGCGTTCCTCCTCCAGA
